Addgene plasmid #46716: pcDNA3.2 mir-1-1 reporter mir50-7
Depositing lab: David Bartel. Depositing organization: Whitehead Institute for Biomedical Research. Publication: Beyond Secondary Structure: Primary-Sequence Determinants License Pri-miRNA Hairpins for Processing. Auyeung VC, Ulitsky I, McGeary SE, Bartel DP. Cell. 2013 Feb 14;152(4):844-58. doi: 10.1016/j.cell.2013.01.031. PubMed 23415231.
Backbone
  Vector backbone: pcDNA3.2 V5-DEST mir-1-1 reporter
  Backbone manufacturer: Bartel lab (Addgene plasmid# 46646)
  Backbone size w/o insert (bp): 8038
  Vector type: Mammalian Expression, RNAi
  Selectable markers: Neomycin (select with G418)
Growth in bacteria
  Bacterial resistance: Ampicillin, 100 μg/mL
  Growth temperature: 37°C
  Growth strain: DH5alpha
  Copy number: High Copy
Gene/Insert
  Gene/Insert name: mir50-7 (alt name: mir50-7 pri-mRNA)
  Species: C. elegans (nematode), Synthetic
  Mutation: see sequence and publication
  Promoter: CMV
  Tag / fusion protein: hsa-mir-1-1 (C terminal on insert); V5 (C terminal on backbone)
  Cloning method: Gateway Cloning
  Sequencing primers: 5′ CMV-F; 3′ TK-pA-R
Terms and licenses: Academic/Nonprofit Terms; Industry Terms: Not Available to Industry
How to cite: pcDNA3.2 mir-1-1 reporter mir50-7 was a gift from David Bartel (Addgene plasmid # 46716 ; http://n2t.net/addgene:46716 ; RRID:Addgene_46716)
