[The description below was written by a language model from this plasmid's Addgene catalogue record and pLannotate feature annotations shown in this document.]
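Description:
pcDNA3.2 mir-1-1 reporter mir50-7 is a mammalian expression plasmid for studying pri-miRNA processing, built by Gateway cloning into a pcDNA3.2 V5-DEST derivative that already carries a human mir-1-1 hairpin. It is maintained in E. coli through a high-copy ColE1/pUC-type origin and an ampicillin resistance gene (β-lactamase with its own promoter), and it also contains an f1 origin. For selection in mammalian cells, an SV40 enhancer/early promoter drives a neomycin phosphotransferase gene, which confers G418 resistance and is terminated by an SV40 polyadenylation signal.

The payload is a single CMV enhancer/promoter-driven transcript. Downstream of a T7 promoter, attB1 and attB2 recombination sites flank the insert, a mir-50 hairpin annotated as a C. elegans-derived, partly synthetic pri-miRNA variant called mir50-7. The record does not spell out its specific sequence changes and defers to the sequence and publication. Just beyond attB2 lies the hsa-mir-1-1 precursor, followed by the backbone's V5 tag sequence and the HSV TK polyadenylation signal. Because both hairpins sit on the same primary transcript, the invariant mir-1-1 presumably serves as an internal reference against which processing of the test hairpin can be compared. This fits the associated work on primary-sequence features that allow pri-miRNA hairpins to be processed in human cells. The V5 tag is a backbone remnant rather than a fusion to any encoded protein.

The annotated full sequence is 6,000 nt, shorter than the 8,038 bp listed for the empty backbone, which is consistent with loss of the destination cassette during Gateway recombination. Short pLannotate hits to an HIV-1 LTR, a bGH poly(A) signal, ble and lacI are only fragments and are probably not functional elements.
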