Features (pLannotate 1.2.2; 24 found; start..end, strand, type, name):
     36..80      -  misc_feature   bom (fragment): basis of mobility region from pBR322
    235..614     +  enhancer       CMV enhancer: human cytomegalovirus immediate early enhancer
    615..818     +  promoter       CMV promoter: human cytomegalovirus (CMV) immediate early promoter
    814..847     +  LTR            5' LTR (truncated) (fragment): truncated 5' long terminal repeat (LTR) from HIV-1
    863..881     +  promoter       T7 promoter: promoter for bacteriophage T7 RNA polymerase
    911..935     +  protein_bind   attB1: mutant version of attB; recombination site for the Gateway® BP reaction BP Clonase™
    978..1076    +  ncRNA          mir-50: Accession: RF00824 - microRNA mir-50
   1116..1136    -  protein_bind   attB2: mutant version of attB; core recombination site for the Gateway® BP reaction BP Clonase™
   1215..1291    +  ncRNA          mir-1: Accession: RF00103 - mir-1 microRNA precursor family
   1490..1531    +  CDS            V5 tag: epitope tag from simian virus 5
   1615..1663    +  polyA_signal   HSV TK poly(A) signal: herpes simplex virus thymidine kinase polyadenylation signal (Cole and Stacy, 1985)
   1754..1770    -  polyA_signal   bGH poly(A) signal (fragment): bovine growth hormone polyadenylation signal
   1865..2293    +  rep_origin     f1 ori (sequence partly withheld): f1 bacteriophage origin of replication; arrow indicates direction of (+) strand synthesis
   2307..2636    +  promoter       SV40 promoter: SV40 enhancer and early promoter
   2703..3494    +  CDS            neo: KKA2_KLEPN - Also known as kan, nptII. Experimental evidence at protein level: Swiss-Prot protein existence level 1. Resistance to kanamycin, neomycin, paromomycin, ribostamycin, butirosin and gentamicin B. From Klebsiella pneumoniae.
   3520..3678    +  CDS            ble (fragment): BLE_KLEPN - Experimental evidence at protein level: Swiss-Prot protein existence level 1. Binding protein with a strong affinity to the bleomycin family of antibiotics. Binds to CL990; an antimitotic-antibiotic compound. From Klebsiella pneumoniae.
   3673..3794    +  polyA_signal   SV40 poly(A) signal: SV40 polyadenylation signal
   3867..3883    -  protein_bind   lac operator: The lac repressor binds to the lac operator to inhibit transcription in E. coli. This inhibition can be relieved by adding lactose or isopropyl-β-D-thiogalactopyranoside (IPTG). lac repressor encoded by lacI
   3891..3921    -  promoter       lac promoter: promoter for the E. coli lac operon
   3936..3957    -  protein_bind   CAP binding site: CAP binding activates transcription in the presence of cAMP. E. coli catabolite activator protein
   3970..4062    -  CDS            lacI (fragment): lac repressor; lacI; The lac repressor binds to the lac operator to inhibit transcription in E. coli. This inhibition can be relieved by adding lactose or isopropyl-β-D-thiogalactopyranoside (IPTG).
   4245..4833    -  rep_origin     ori: high-copy-number ColE1/pMB1/pBR322/pUC origin of replication
   5004..5864    -  CDS            AmpR: β-lactamase; bla; confers resistance to ampicillin, carbenicillin, and related antibiotics
   5865..5969    -  promoter       AmpR promoter: bla
>Addgene plasmid #46716 | pcDNA3.2 mir-1-1 reporter mir50-7 | depositor full sequence | sequence record 117477 | pcDNA3.2 mir-1-1 reporter mir50-7 sequence 6000 bps
GACGGATCGGGAGATCTCCCGATCCCCTATGGTCGACTCTCAGTACAATCTGCTCTGATGCCGCATAGTT
AAGCCAGTATCTGCTCCCTGCTTGTGTGTTGGAGGTCGCTGAGTAGTGCGCGAGCAAAATTTAAGCTACA
ACAAGGCAAGGCTTGACCGACAATTGCATGAAGAATCTGCTTAGGGTTAGGCGTTTTGCGCTGCTTCGCG
ATGTACGGGCCAGATATACGCGTTGACATTGATTATTGACTAGTTATTAATAGTAATCAATTACGGGGTC
ATTAGTTCATAGCCCATATATGGAGTTCCGCGTTACATAACTTACGGTAAATGGCCCGCCTGGCTGACCG
CCCAACGACCCCCGCCCATTGACGTCAATAATGACGTATGTTCCCATAGTAACGCCAATAGGGACTTTCC
ATTGACGTCAATGGGTGGACTATTTACGGTAAACTGCCCACTTGGCAGTACATCAAGTGTATCATATGCC
AAGTACGCCCCCTATTGACGTCAATGACGGTAAATGGCCCGCCTGGCATTATGCCCAGTACATGACCTTA
TGGGACTTTCCTACTTGGCAGTACATCTACGTATTAGTCATCGCTATTACCATGGTGATGCGGTTTTGGC
AGTACATCAATGGGCGTGGATAGCGGTTTGACTCACGGGGATTTCCAAGTCTCCACCCCATTGACGTCAA
TGGGAGTTTGTTTTGGCACCAAAATCAACGGGACTTTCCAAAATGTCGTAACAACTCCGCCCCATTGACG
CAAATGGGCGGTAGGCGTGTACGGTGGGAGGTCTATATAAGCAGAGCTCTCTGGCTAACTAGAGAACCCA
CTGCTTACTGGCTTATCGAAATTAATACGACTCACTATAGGGAGACCCAAGCTGGCTAGTTAAGCTATCA
ACAAGTTTGTACAAAAAAGCAGGCTCTATTTTTACTAATTCTGAATTCCATAATTCTATATTCTGTATTC
CTCCCCGCCGGCCGCTGATATGTCTGGTATTCTTGGGTTTGAACTTCCAGCGTTGAACCCGCATATTAGA
CGTATCGACGGCCGGCGGGGCATACTGCTAAGTTTGGAGAGACCGGGGGAGTCCCAGAGATGCCCCAGCT
TTCTTGTACAAAGTGGTTGATCTAGAGGGCCCGCAGTGGGGTCAGCTTCTACCGGGGCGGCGTCCCGGGG
TCTTGGAACTGCATGCAGACTGCCTGCTTGGGAAACATACTTCTTTATATGCCCATATGGACCTGCTAAG
CTATGGAATGTAAAGAAGTATGTATCTCAGGCCGGGACCTCTCTCGCCGCACTGAGGGGCACTCCACACC
ACGGGGGCCGCCGCGGCCGACAGCCAGCCAGGCGGCTGTGGTGGGGGTGAGGCTGGGGCGGCAGGCTGCC
TGGGCGTTGGTGGACGGTCGTGTCCCCGCCAGCATTGTTCTGTCACTTTGCCTGTGTCAGCAGGTGGAAG
TGCTCACCAGACATTCGAAGGTAAGCCTATCCCTAACCCTCTCCTCGGTCTCGATTCTACGCGTACCGGT
TAGTAATGAGTTTAAACGGGGGAGGCTAACTGAAACACGGAAGGAGACAATACCGGAAGGAACCCGCGCT
ATGACGGCAATAAAAAGACAGAATAAAACGCACGGGTGTTGGGTCGTTTGTTCATAAACGCGGGGTTCGG
TCCCAGGGCTGGCACTCTGTCGATACCCCACCGAGACCCCATTGGGGCCAATACGCCCGCGTTTCTTCCT
TTTCCCCACCCCACCCCCCAAGTTCGGGTGAAGGCCCAGGGCTCGCAGCCAACGTCGGGGCGGCAGGCCC
TGCCATAGCAGATCTGCGCAGCTGGGGCTCTAGGGGGTATCCCC
[124 nt withheld, positions 1865-1988]
C
[32 nt withheld, positions 1990-2021]
CA
[57 nt withheld, positions 2024-2080]
A
[49 nt withheld, positions 2082-2130]
CCTTTGACGTTGGAGTCCACGTTCTTT
[37 nt withheld, positions 2158-2194]
ACCCTATCTCGGTCTATTCTTTTGATTTATAAGGGATTTTGGGGATTTCGGCCTATTGGTTAAAAAATGA
GCTGATTTAACAAAAATTTAACGCGAATTAATTCTGTGGAATGTGTGTCAGTTAGGGTGTGGAAAGTCCC
CAGGCTCCCCAGCAGGCAGAAGTATGCAAAGCATGCATCTCAATTAGTCAGCAACCAGGTGTGGAAAGTC
CCCAGGCTCCCCAGCAGGCAGAAGTATGCAAAGCATGCATCTCAATTAGTCAGCAACCATAGTCCCGCCC
CTAACTCCGCCCATCCCGCCCCTAACTCCGCCCAGTTCCGCCCATTCTCCGCCCCATGGCTGACTAATTT
TTTTTATTTATGCAGAGGCCGAGGCCGCCTCTGCCTCTGAGCTATTCCAGAAGTAGTGAGGAGGCTTTTT
TGGAGGCCTAGGCTTTTGCAAAAAGCTCCCGGGAGCTTGTATATCCATTTTCGGATCTGATCAAGAGACA
GGATGAGGATCGTTTCGCATGATTGAACAAGATGGATTGCACGCAGGTTCTCCGGCCGCTTGGGTGGAGA
GGCTATTCGGCTATGACTGGGCACAACAGACAATCGGCTGCTCTGATGCCGCCGTGTTCCGGCTGTCAGC
GCAGGGGCGCCCGGTTCTTTTTGTCAAGACCGACCTGTCCGGTGCCCTGAATGAACTGCAGGACGAGGCA
GCGCGGCTATCGTGGCTGGCCACGACGGGCGTTCCTTGCGCAGCTGTGCTCGACGTTGTCACTGAAGCGG
GAAGGGACTGGCTGCTATTGGGCGAAGTGCCGGGGCAGGATCTCCTGTCATCTCACCTTGCTCCTGCCGA
GAAAGTATCCATCATGGCTGATGCAATGCGGCGGCTGCATACGCTTGATCCGGCTACCTGCCCATTCGAC
CACCAAGCGAAACATCGCATCGAGCGAGCACGTACTCGGATGGAAGCCGGTCTTGTCGATCAGGATGATC
TGGACGAAGAGCATCAGGGGCTCGCGCCAGCCGAACTGTTCGCCAGGCTCAAGGCGCGCATGCCCGACGG
CGAGGATCTCGTCGTGACCCATGGCGATGCCTGCTTGCCGAATATCATGGTGGAAAATGGCCGCTTTTCT
GGATTCATCGACTGTGGCCGGCTGGGTGTGGCGGACCGCTATCAGGACATAGCGTTGGCTACCCGTGATA
TTGCTGAAGAGCTTGGCGGCGAATGGGCTGACCGCTTCCTCGTGCTTTACGGTATCGCCGCTCCCGATTC
GCAGCGCATCGCCTTCTATCGCCTTCTTGACGAGTTCTTCTGAGCGGGACTCTGGGGTTCGCGAAATGAC
CGACCAAGCGACGCCCAACCTGCCATCACGAGATTTCGATTCCACCGCCGCCTTCTATGAAAGGTTGGGC
TTCGGAATCGTTTTCCGGGACGCCGGCTGGATGATCCTCCAGCGCGGGGATCTCATGCTGGAGTTCTTCG
CCCACCCCAACTTGTTTATTGCAGCTTATAATGGTTACAAATAAAGCAATAGCATCACAAATTTCACAAA
TAAAGCATTTTTTTCACTGCATTCTAGTTGTGGTTTGTCCAAACTCATCAATGTATCTTATCATGTCTGT
ATACCGTCGACCTCTAGCTAGAGCTTGGCGTAATCATGGTCATAGCTGTTTCCTGTGTGAAATTGTTATC
CGCTCACAATTCCACACAACATACGAGCCGGAAGCATAAAGTGTAAAGCCTGGGGTGCCTAATGAGTGAG
CTAACTCACATTAATTGCGTTGCGCTCACTGCCCGCTTTCCAGTCGGGAAACCTGTCGTGCCAGCTGCAT
TAATGAATCGGCCAACGCGCGGGGAGAGGCGGTTTGCGTATTGGGCGCTCTTCCGCTTCCTCGCTCACTG
ACTCGCTGCGCTCGGTCGTTCGGCTGCGGCGAGCGGTATCAGCTCACTCAAAGGCGGTAATACGGTTATC
CACAGAATCAGGGGATAACGCAGGAAAGAACATGTGAGCAAAAGGCCAGCAAAAGGCCAGGAACCGTAAA
AAGGCCGCGTTGCTGGCGTTTTTCCATAGGCTCCGCCCCCCTGACGAGCATCACAAAAATCGACGCTCAA
GTCAGAGGTGGCGAAACCCGACAGGACTATAAAGATACCAGGCGTTTCCCCCTGGAAGCTCCCTCGTGCG
CTCTCCTGTTCCGACCCTGCCGCTTACCGGATACCTGTCCGCCTTTCTCCCTTCGGGAAGCGTGGCGCTT
TCTCAATGCTCACGCTGTAGGTATCTCAGTTCGGTGTAGGTCGTTCGCTCCAAGCTGGGCTGTGTGCACG
AACCCCCCGTTCAGCCCGACCGCTGCGCCTTATCCGGTAACTATCGTCTTGAGTCCAACCCGGTAAGACA
CGACTTATCGCCACTGGCAGCAGCCACTGGTAACAGGATTAGCAGAGCGAGGTATGTAGGCGGTGCTACA
GAGTTCTTGAAGTGGTGGCCTAACTACGGCTACACTAGAAGGACAGTATTTGGTATCTGCGCTCTGCTGA
AGCCAGTTACCTTCGGAAAAAGAGTTGGTAGCTCTTGATCCGGCAAACAAACCACCGCTGGTAGCGGTGG
TTTTTTTGTTTGCAAGCAGCAGATTACGCGCAGAAAAAAAGGATCTCAAGAAGATCCTTTGATCTTTTCT
ACGGGGTCTGACGCTCAGTGGAACGAAAACTCACGTTAAGGGATTTTGGTCATGAGATTATCAAAAAGGA
TCTTCACCTAGATCCTTTTAAATTAAAAATGAAGTTTTAAATCAATCTAAAGTATATATGAGTAAACTTG
GTCTGACAGTTACCAATGCTTAATCAGTGAGGCACCTATCTCAGCGATCTGTCTATTTCGTTCATCCATA
GTTGCCTGACTCCCCGTCGTGTAGATAACTACGATACGGGAGGGCTTACCATCTGGCCCCAGTGCTGCAA
TGATACCGCGAGACCCACGCTCACCGGCTCCAGATTTATCAGCAATAAACCAGCCAGCCGGAAGGGCCGA
GCGCAGAAGTGGTCCTGCAACTTTATCCGCCTCCATCCAGTCTATTAATTGTTGCCGGGAAGCTAGAGTA
AGTAGTTCGCCAGTTAATAGTTTGCGCAACGTTGTTGCCATTGCTACAGGCATCGTGGTGTCACGCTCGT
CGTTTGGTATGGCTTCATTCAGCTCCGGTTCCCAACGATCAAGGCGAGTTACATGATCCCCCATGTTGTG
CAAAAAAGCGGTTAGCTCCTTCGGTCCTCCGATCGTTGTCAGAAGTAAGTTGGCCGCAGTGTTATCACTC
ATGGTTATGGCAGCACTGCATAATTCTCTTACTGTCATGCCATCCGTAAGATGCTTTTCTGTGACTGGTG
AGTACTCAACCAAGTCATTCTGAGAATAGTGTATGCGGCGACCGAGTTGCTCTTGCCCGGCGTCAATACG
GGATAATACCGCGCCACATAGCAGAACTTTAAAAGTGCTCATCATTGGAAAACGTTCTTCGGGGCGAAAA
CTCTCAAGGATCTTACCGCTGTTGAGATCCAGTTCGATGTAACCCACTCGTGCACCCAACTGATCTTCAG
CATCTTTTACTTTCACCAGCGTTTCTGGGTGAGCAAAAACAGGAAGGCAAAATGCCGCAAAAAAGGGAAT
AAGGGCGACACGGAAATGTTGAATACTCATACTCTTCCTTTTTCAATATTATTGAAGCATTTATCAGGGT
TATTGTCTCATGAGCGGATACATATTTGAATGTATTTAGAAAAATAAACAAATAGGGGTTCCGCGCACAT
TTCCCCGAAAAGTGCCACCTGACGTC
