>Addgene plasmid #46716 | pcDNA3.2 mir-1-1 reporter mir50-7 | addgene partial sequence | sequence record 73843 | CMV-F 5'-CGCAAATGGGCGGTAGGCGTG-3'
AATACGACTCACTATAGGGAGACCCAAGCTGGCTAGTTAAGCTATCAACAAGTTTGTACAAAAAAGCAGG
CTCTATTTTTACTAATTCTGAATTCCATAATTCTATATTCTGTATTCCTCCCCGCCGGCCGCTGATATGT
CTGGTATTCTTGGGTTTGAACTTCCAGCGTTGAACCCGCATATTAGACGTATCGACGGCCGGCGGGGCAT
ACTGCTAAGTTTGGAGAGACCGGGGGAGTCCCAGAGATGCCCCAGCTTTCTTGTACAAAGTGGTTGATCT
AGAGGGCCCGCAGTGGGGTCAGCTTCTACCGGGGCGGCGTCCCGGGGTCTTGGAACTGCATGCAGACTGC
CTGCTTGGGAAACATACTTCTTTATATGCCCATATGGACCTGCTAAGCTATGGAATGTAAAGAAGTATGT
ATCTCAGGCCGGGACCTCTCTCGCCGCACTGAGGGGCACTCCACACCACGGGGGCCGCCGCGGCCGACAG
CCAGCCAGGCGGCTGTGGTGGGGGTGAGGCTGGGGCGGCAGGCTGCCTGGGCGTTGGTGGACGGTCGTGT
CCCCGCCAGCATTGTTCTGTCACTTTGCCTGTGTCAGCAGGTGGAAGTGCTCACCAGACATTCGAAGGTA
AGCCTATCCCTAACCCTCTCCTCGGTCTCGATTCTACGCGTACCGGTTAGTAATGAGTTTAAACGGGGGA
GGCTAACTGAAACACGGAAGGAGACAATACCGGAAGGAACCCGCGCTATGACGGCAATAAAAAGACAGAA
TAAAACGCACGGGTGTTGGGTCGTTTGTTCATAAACGCGGGGTTCGGTCCCAGGGCTGGCACTCTGTCGA
TACCCCACCGAGA
